Addgene plasmid #139497: pSP561
Purpose: Expression vector for the MS2-GFP protein in S. cerevisiae
Depositing lab: Serge Pelet. Depositing organization: Universite de Lausanne (UNIL). Publication: Single-particle imaging of stress-promoters induction reveals the interplay between MAPK signaling, chromatin and transcription factors. Wosika V, Pelet S. Nat Commun. 2020 Jun 23;11(1):3171. doi: 10.1038/s41467-020-16943-w. PubMed 32576833.
Backbone
  Vector backbone: pSIVURA
  Backbone size w/o insert (bp): 3861
  Vector type: Yeast Expression
  Selectable markers: URA3
Growth in bacteria
  Bacterial resistance: Ampicillin, 100 μg/mL
  Growth temperature: 37°C
  Growth strain: DH5alpha
  Copy number: High Copy
Gene/Insert
  Gene/Insert name: pADH1 MS2-GFPenvy tCYC1
  Species: S. cerevisiae (budding yeast)
  Insert size (bp): 2821
  Mutation: ∆FG
  Promoter: pADH1
  Cloning method: Restriction Enzyme; 5′ cloning site XbaI (unknown if destroyed); 3′ cloning site XhoI (unknown if destroyed)
  Sequencing primers: 5′ T7; 3′ T3
Resource information
  A portion of this plasmid was derived from a plasmid made by: Modified from Addgene #27117
Terms and licenses: Academic/Nonprofit Terms; Industry Terms: Not Available to Industry
How to cite: pSP561 was a gift from Serge Pelet (Addgene plasmid # 139497 ; http://n2t.net/addgene:139497 ; RRID:Addgene_139497)
