[The description below was written by a language model from this plasmid's Addgene catalogue record and pLannotate feature annotations shown in this document.]
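Description:
pSP561 is a yeast expression plasmid built on the pSIVURA backbone and designed to produce an MS2 coat protein–GFP fusion in Saccharomyces cerevisiae. It is propagated in E. coli through a high-copy ColE1/pUC-type origin with ampicillin resistance (AmpR under its bla promoter). The feature table shows no yeast replication origin (no 2μ or CEN/ARS element), which is consistent with an integrating design. A fragment of the native URA3 promoter near the start of the sequence may serve as targeting homology, although the record does not describe the integration strategy. Selection in yeast uses a URA3 coding sequence driven by the Ashbya gossypii TEF promoter and terminator. This marker cassette is flanked by two loxP sites, so it could in principle be excised by Cre recombinase and the marker reused.

The payload is a roughly 2.8 kb cassette cloned between XbaI and XhoI, bracketed by T7 and T3 promoter sequences that serve as sequencing primer sites. The constitutive S. cerevisiae ADH1 promoter drives the bacteriophage MS2 capsid protein carrying the ∆FG mutation, fused in frame to GFPenvy (annotated by similarity as superfolder GFP), and transcription ends at the CYC1 terminator. The short predicted yeast ORF annotated upstream of the ADH1 promoter probably reflects genomic sequence carried along with the promoter region. MS2 coat protein binds a specific RNA hairpin, so the fluorescent fusion labels transcripts engineered to contain MS2 stem-loops. The associated work used it for single-particle imaging of stress-responsive promoter induction in live yeast. Part of the plasmid was derived from an earlier deposited construct.
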