Features (pLannotate 1.2.2; 17 found; start..end, strand, type, name):
    134..250     +  promoter       URA3 promoter (fragment): S. cerevisiae URA3
    250..269     -  CDS            lacZα (fragment): LacZα fragment of β-galactosidase; lacZ fragment
    314..347     -  protein_bind   loxP: Cre-mediated recombination occurs in the 8-bp core sequence (GCATACAT). Cre recombinase
    384..727     +  promoter       TEF promoter: Ashbya gossypii TEF promoter
    746..1534    +  CDS            URA3: PYRF_YEAST - Experimental evidence at protein level: Swiss-Prot protein existence level 1. From Saccharomyces cerevisiae (strain ATCC 204508 / S288c) (Baker's yeast).
   1546..1743    +  terminator     TEF terminator: Ashbya gossypii TEF terminator
   1767..1800    -  protein_bind   loxP: Cre-mediated recombination occurs in the 8-bp core sequence (GCATACAT). Cre recombinase
   1801..1819    +  promoter       T7 promoter: promoter for bacteriophage T7 RNA polymerase
   1881..2219    +  CDS            YO085_YEAST: Protein predicted: Swiss-Prot protein existence level 4. From Saccharomyces cerevisiae (strain ATCC 204508 / S288c) (Baker's yeast).
   2584..3288    +  promoter       ADH1 promoter: S. cerevisiae ADH1; promoter for alcohol dehydrogenase 1
   3308..3658    +  CDS            CAPSD_BPMS2 (fragment): Experimental evidence at protein level: Swiss-Prot protein existence level 1. Acts as a translational repressor of viral replicase synthesis late in infection. This latter function is the result of capsid protein interaction with an RNA hairpin which contains the replicase ribosome-binding site. From Escherichia phage MS2 (Bacteriophage MS2).
   3665..4378    +  CDS            Superfolder GFP: Superfolder GFP is a basic (constitutively fluorescent) green fluorescent protein published in 2005, derived from Aequorea victoria. It is reported to be a very rapidly-maturing weak dimer.
   4397..4644    +  terminator     CYC1 terminator: S. cerevisiae CYC1; transcription terminator for CYC1
   4667..4685    -  promoter       T3 promoter: promoter for bacteriophage T3 RNA polymerase
   4973..5561    -  rep_origin     ori: high-copy-number ColE1/pMB1/pBR322/pUC origin of replication
   5732..6592    -  CDS            AmpR: β-lactamase; bla; confers resistance to ampicillin, carbenicillin, and related antibiotics
   6593..6656    -  promoter       AmpR promoter: bla
>Addgene plasmid #139497 | pSP561 | addgene full sequence | sequence record 292015 | Addgene NGS Result
TGATGATATTTCATAAATAATGTAATTCTATATATGTTAATTACCTTTTTTGCGAGGCATATTTATGGTG
AAGGATAAGTTTTGACCATCAAAGAAGGTTAATGTGGCTGTGGTTTCAGGGTCCATAATGCTTTTCAATT
CATCTTTTTTTTTTTTGTTCTTTTTTTTGATTCCGGTTTCTTTGAAATTTTTTTGATTCGGTAATCTCCG
AGCAGAAGGAAGAACGAAGGAAGGAGCACAGACTTAGATTTGTAAAACGACGGCCAGTGCATGCGTATCG
GACGTCTCCCTTCATGGTCATAGCTGTTTCCTGATAACTTCGTATAATGTATGCTATACGAAGTTATTAG
CTTGCCTCGTCCCCGCCGGGTCACCCGGCGAGCGACATGGAGGCCCAGAATACCCTCCTTGACAGTCTTG
ACGTGCGCAGCTCAGGGGCATGATGTGACTGTCGCCCGTACATTTAGCCCATACATCCCCATGTATAATC
ATTTGCATCCATACATTTTGATGGCCGCACGGCGCGAAGCAAAAATTACGGCTCCTCGCTCCAGACCTGC
GAGCAGGGAAACGCTCCCCTCACAGACGCGTTGAATTGTCCCCACGCCGCGCCCCTGTAGAGAAATATAA
AAGGTTAGGATTTGCCACTGAGGTTCTTCTTTCATATACTTCCTTTTAAAATCTTGCTAGGATACAGTTC
TCACATCACATCCGAACATAAACAACCATGACAGTCAACACTAATACCTATAGTGAGAGAGCAGAAACTC
ATGCCTCACCAGTAGCACAGCGATTATTTCGATTAATGGAACTGAAGAAAACCAATTTATGTGCATCAAT
TGACGTTGATACCACTAAGGAGTTCCTTGAATTAATTGATAAATTAGGTCCTTATGTATGCTTAATCAAG
ACTCATATTGATATAATCAATGATTTTTCCTATGAATCCACTATTGAACCATTATTAGAACTTTCACGTA
AACATCAATTTATGATTTTTGAAGATAGAAAATTTGCTGATATTGGTAATACCGTAAAGAAACAATATAT
TGGTGGAGTTTATAAAATTAGTAGTTGGGCAGATATTACCAATGCTCATGGTGTCACTGGGAATGGAGTG
GTTGAAGGATTAAAACAGGGAGCTAAAGAAACCACCACCAACCAAGAGCCAAGAGGGTTATTGATGTTAG
CTGAATTATCATCAGTGGGATCATTAGCATACGGAGAATATTCTCAAAAAACTGTTGAAATTGCTAAATC
CGATAAGGAATTTGTTATTGGATTTATTGCCCAACGTGATATGGGTGGCCAAGAAGAAGGATTTGATTGG
CTTATTATGACACCTGGAGTTGGATTAGATGATAAAGGTGATGGATTAGGACAACAATATAGAACTGTTG
ATGAAGTTGTTAGCACTGGAACTGATATTATCATTGTTGGTAGAGGATTGTTTGGTAAAGGAAGAGATCC
AGATATTGAAGGTAAAAGGTATAGAAATGCTGGTTGGAATGCTTATTTGAAAAAGACTGGCCAATTATAA
TCAGTACTGACAATAAAAAGATTCTTGTTTTCAAGAACTTGTCATTTGTATAGTTTTTTTATATTGTAGT
TGTTCTATTTTAATCAAATGTTAGCGTGATTTATATTTTTTTTCGCCTCGACATCATCTGCCCAGATGCG
AAGTTAAGTGCGCAGAAAGTAATATCATGCGTCAATCGTATGTGAATGCTGGTCGCTATACTGCTGTCGA
TTCGATACTAACGCCGATAACTTCGTATAATGTATGCTATACGAAGTTATTAATACGACTCACTATAGGG
CGAATTGGAGCTCGCCGGGATCGAAGAAATGATGGTAAATGAAATAGGAAATCAAGGAGCATGAAGGCAA
AAGACAAATATAAGGGTCGAACGAAAAATAAAGTGAAAAGTGTTGATATGATGTATTTGGCTTTGCGGCG
CCGAAAAAACGAGTTTACGCAATTGCACAATCATGCTGACTCTGTGGCGGACCCGCGCTCTTGCCGGCCC
GGCGATAACGCTGGGCGTGAGGCTGTGCCCGGCGGAGTTTTTTGCGCCTGCATTTTCCAAGGTTTACCCT
GCGCTAAGGGGCGAGATTGGAGAAGCAATAAGAATGCCGGTTGGGGTTGCGATGATGACGACCACGACAA
CTGGTGTCATTATTTAAGTTGCCGAAAGAACCTGAGTGCATTTGCAACATGAGTATACTAGAAGAATGAG
CCAAGACTTGCGAGACGCGAGTTTGCCGGTGGTGCGAACAATAGAGCGACCATGACCTTGAAGGTGAGAC
GCGCATAACCGCTAGAGTACTTTGAAGAGGAAACAGCAATAGGGTTGCTACCAGTATAAATAGACAGGTA
CATACAACACTGGAAATGGTTGTCTGTTTGAGTACGCTTTCAATTCATTTGGGTGTGCACTTTATTATGT
TACAATATGGAAGGGAACTTTACACTTCTCCTATGCACATATATTAATTAAAGTCCAATGCTAGTAGAGA
AGGGGGGTAACACCCCTCCGCGCTCTTTTCCGATTTTTTTCTAAACCGTGGAATATTTCGGATATCCTTT
TGTTGTTTCCGGGTGTACAATATGGACTTCCTCTTTTCTGGCAACCAAACCCATACATCGGGATTCCTAT
AATACCTTCGTTGGTCTCCCTAACATGTAGGTGGCGGAGGGGAGATATACAATAGAACAGATACCAGACA
AGACATAATGGGCTAAACAAGACTACACCAATTACACTGCCTCATTGATGGTGGTACATAACGAACTAAT
ACTGTAGCCCTAGACTTGATAGCCATCATCATATCGAAGTTTCACTACCCTTTTTCCATTTGCCATCTAT
TGAAGTAATAATAGGCGCATGCAACTTCTTTTCTTTTTTTTTCTTTTCTCTCTCCCCCGTTGTTGTCTCA
CCATATCCGCAATGACAAAAAAATGATGGAAGACACTAAAGGAAAAAATTAACGACAAAGACAGCACCAA
CAGATGTCGTTGTTCCAGAGCTGATGAGGGGTATCTCGAAGCACACGAAACTTTTTCCTTCCTTCATTCA
CGCACACTACTCTCTAATGAGCAACGGTATACGGCCTTCCTTCCAGTTACTTGAATTTGAAATAAAAAAA
AGTTTGCTGTCTTGCTATCAAGTATAAATAGACCTGCAATTATTAATCTTTTGTTTCCTCGTCATTGTTC
TCGTTCCCTTTCTTCCTTGTTTCTTTTTCTGCACAATATTTCAAGCTATACCAAGCATACAATCAACTCC
AAGCTGGCCGCTCTAGAATGGCTTCTAACTTTACTCAGTTCGTTCTCGTCGACAATGGCGGAACTGGCGA
CGTGACTGTCGCCCCAAGCAACTTCGCTAACGGGATCGCTGAATGGATCAGCTCTAACTCGCGTTCACAG
GCTTACAAAGTAACCTGTAGCGTTCGTCAGAGCTCTGCGCAGAATCGCAAATACACCATCAAAGTCGAGG
TGCCTAAAGGCGCCTGGCGTTCGTACTTAAATATGGAACTAACCATTCCAATTTTCGCCACGAATTCCGA
CTGCGAGCTTATTGTTAAGGCAATGCAAGGTCTCCTAAAAGATGGAAACCCGATTCCCTCAGCAATCGCA
GCAAACTCCGGCATCTACAAGCTTATGTCTAAAGGCGAGGAATTGTTTACAGGTGTAGTTCCTATTTTGG
TCGAACTAGATGGAGATGTCAACGGTCATAAGTTTTCTGTACGTGGTGAAGGCGAAGGTGATGCTACTAA
TGGCAAACTGACTCTGAAGTTCATCTGTACGACCGGAAAATTGCCAGTTCCATGGCCTACATTAGTAACA
ACATTATGTTACGGAGTTCAATGCTTTGCTAGATACCCAGATCACATGAAGCAGCATGACTTTTTCAAAA
GTGCTATGCCAGAAGGTTATGTGCAGGAGAGAACTATCTCCTTCAAAGATGATGGTACTTATAAGACAAG
AGCAGAGGTAAAGTTTGAAGGCGATACATTGGTTAATAGAATTGAGCTTAAAGGCATTGATTTTAAGGAA
GATGGGAATATCCTCGGACATAAACTTGAATACAATTTCAATTCACATAATGTTTATATCACAGCAGATA
AACAAAAGAATGGTATAAAAGCGAACTTTAAGACAAGACATAACGTGGAAGATGGTAGCGTCCAATTAGC
CGACCATTACCAACAAAACACTCCTATCGGGGACGGGCCAGTTCTCCTTCCAGACAACCACTACCTATCA
ACCCAATCTGTTCTATCTAAAGACCCTAATGAAAAACGAGATCACATGGTCTTGTTAGAGTTCGTGACTG
CCGCTGGTATAACATTAGGAATGGACGAATTGTACAAATAAGGATCCTAACTCGAGTCATGTAATTAGTT
ATGTCACGCTTACATTCACGCCCTCCCCCCACATCCGCTCTAACCGAAAAGGAAGGAGTTAGACAACCTG
AAGTCTAGGTCCCTATTTATTTTTTTATAGTTATGTTAGTATTAAGAACGTTATTTATATTTCAAATTTT
TCTTTTTTTTCTGTACAGACGCGTGTACGCATGTAACATTATACTGAAAACCTTGCTTGAGAAGGTTTTG
GGACGCTCGAAGGCTTTAATTTGCGGCCGGTACCCAGCTTTTGTTCCCTTTAGTGAGGGTTAATTTCCTG
AAAACTGTATTATAAGTAAATGCATGTATACTAAACTCACAAATTAGAGCTTCAATTTAATTATATCAGT
TATTACGCGGGAATCTCGGTCGTAATGATTTCTATAATGACGAAAAAAAAAAAATTGGAAAGAAAATGCT
TCATGGCCTTTATAAAAAGGAACTATCCAATACCTCGCCAGAACCAAGTAACAGTATTTTACGGGGCACA
AATCAAGAACAATAAGACAGGACTGTAAAGATGGACGCATTTAATTAATTCGAAGGCCGCGTTGCTGGCG
TTTTTCCATAGGCTCCGCCCCCCTGACGAGCATCACAAAAATCGACGCTCAAGTCAGAGGTGGCGAAACC
CGACAGGACTATAAAGATACCAGGCGTTTCCCCCTGGAAGCTCCCTCGTGCGCTCTCCTGTTCCGACCCT
GCCGCTTACCGGATACCTGTCCGCCTTTCTCCCTTCGGGAAGCGTGGCGCTTTCTCATAGCTCACGCTGT
AGGTATCTCAGTTCGGTGTAGGTCGTTCGCTCCAAGCTGGGCTGTGTGCACGAACCCCCCGTTCAGCCCG
ACCGCTGCGCCTTATCCGGTAACTATCGTCTTGAGTCCAACCCGGTAAGACACGACTTATCGCCACTGGC
AGCAGCCACTGGTAACAGGATTAGCAGAGCGAGGTATGTAGGCGGTGCTACAGAGTTCTTGAAGTGGTGG
CCTAACTACGGCTACACTAGAAGAACAGTATTTGGTATCTGCGCTCTGCTGAAGCCAGTTACCTTCGGAA
AAAGAGTTGGTAGCTCTTGATCCGGCAAACAAACCACCGCTGGTAGCGGTGGTTTTTTTGTTTGCAAGCA
GCAGATTACGCGCAGAAAAAAAGGATCTCAAGAAGATCCTTTGATCTTTTCTACGGGGTCTGACGCTCAG
TGGAACGAAAACTCACGTTAAGGGATTTTGGTCATGAGATTATCAAAAAGGATCTTCACCTAGATCCTTT
TAAATTAAAAATGAAGTTTTAAATCAATCTAAAGTATATATGAGTAAACTTGGTCTGACAGTTACCAATG
CTTAATCAGTGAGGCACCTATCTCAGCGATCTGTCTATTTCGTTCATCCATAGTTGCCTGACTCCCCGTC
GTGTAGATAACTACGATACGGGAGGGCTTACCATCTGGCCCCAGTGCTGCAATGATACCGCGAGACCCAC
GCTCACCGGCTCCAGATTTATCAGCAATAAACCAGCCAGCCGGAAGGGCCGAGCGCAGAAGTGGTCCTGC
AACTTTATCCGCCTCCATCCAGTCTATTAATTGTTGCCGGGAAGCTAGAGTAAGTAGTTCGCCAGTTAAT
AGTTTGCGCAACGTTGTTGCCATTGCTACAGGCATCGTGGTGTCACGCTCGTCGTTTGGTATGGCTTCAT
TCAGCTCCGGTTCCCAACAATCAAGGCGAGTTACATGATCCCCCATGTTGTGCAAAAAAGCGGTTAGCTC
CTTCGGTCCTCCGATCGTTGTCAGAAGTAAGTTGGCCGCAGTGTTATCACTCATGGTTATGGCAGCACTG
CATAATTCTCTTACTGTCATGCCATCCGTAAGATGCTTTTCTGTGACTGGTGAGTACTCAACCAAGTCAT
TCTGAGAATAGTGTATGCGGCGACCGAGTTGCTCTTGCCCGGCGTCAATACGGGATAATACCGCGCCACA
TAGCAGAACTTTAAAAGTGCTCATCATTGGAAAACGTTCTTCGGGGCGAAAACTCTCAAGGATCTTACCG
CTGTTGAGATCCAGTTCGATGTAACCCACTCGTGCACCCAACTGATCTTCAGCATCTTTTACTTTCACCA
GCGTTTCTGGGTGAGCAAAAACAGGAAGGCAAAATGCCGCAAAAAAGGGAATAAGGGCGACACGGAAATG
TTGAATACTCATACTCTTCCTTTTTCAATATTATTGAAGCATTTATCAGGGTTATTGTCTCATGAGCGGA
TACATATTTGAAGTATCGTTCGAATTAAT
